Addgene plasmid #207123: plVX-EF1a-FLAG-hMETTL3-IRES-ZsGreen
Purpose: Lentiviral vector to express human METTL3
Depositing lab: Silvia Monticelli. Depositing organization: Institute for Research in Biomedicine, Switzerland. Publication: The mRNA methyltransferase Mettl3 modulates cytokine mRNA stability and limits functional responses in mast cells. Leoni C, Bataclan M, Ito-Kureha T, Heissmeyer V, Monticelli S. Nat Commun. 2023 Jun 29;14(1):3862. doi: 10.1038/s41467-023-39614-y. PubMed 37386028.
Backbone
  Vector backbone: plVx-EF1a-IRES-ZsGreen
  Backbone manufacturer: 8889
  Total vector size (bp): 10655
  Vector type: Lentiviral
Growth in bacteria
  Bacterial resistance: Ampicillin, 100 μg/mL
  Growth temperature: 37°C
  Growth strain: NEB Stable
  Copy number: High Copy
Gene/Insert
  Gene/Insert name: hMETTL3
  Species: H. sapiens (human)
  Insert size (bp): 1807
  GenBank ID: NM_019852.5
  Entrez Gene: METTL3 (a.k.a. IME4, M6A, MT-A70, Spo8, hMETTL3)
  Promoter: EF1a
  Cloning method: Restriction Enzyme; 5′ cloning site SpeI (not destroyed); 3′ cloning site XbaI (not destroyed)
  Sequencing primers: 5′ CGTATATAAGTGCAGTAGTCG
Resource information
  A portion of this plasmid was derived from a plasmid made by: Insert was subcloned from Addgene plasmid #53739
Terms and licenses: Academic/Nonprofit Terms; Industry Terms: Not Available to Industry
How to cite: plVX-EF1a-FLAG-hMETTL3-IRES-ZsGreen was a gift from Silvia Monticelli (Addgene plasmid # 207123 ; http://n2t.net/addgene:207123 ; RRID:Addgene_207123)
