[The description below was written by a language model from this plasmid's Addgene catalogue record and pLannotate feature annotations shown in this document.]
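Description:
plVX-EF1a-FLAG-hMETTL3-IRES-ZsGreen is an HIV-1-derived lentiviral transfer vector of about 10.7 kb, built on the plVx-EF1a-IRES-ZsGreen backbone, for expressing human METTL3 in mammalian cells. It is propagated in E. coli through a high-copy ColE1/pUC-type origin and selected with ampicillin via the β-lactamase gene; the record lists a recombination-tolerant strain for growth, as is common for plasmids with repeated LTR sequences. The viral portion carries LTR sequences at both ends (both annotated as truncated, with adjacent nef-derived fragments). It also carries the Ψ packaging signal with a gag fragment, the Rev response element for Rev-dependent nuclear export of the genomic RNA, and the cPPT/CTS, which aids nuclear import of the reverse-transcribed genome. No gag-pol or envelope coding sequences are annotated, so these functions would be supplied in trans to make particles.

The expression cassette is driven by the human EF-1α promoter, annotated as the core promoter with portions of intron A, which gives constitutive expression in many cell types. It transcribes a bicistronic message. The first cistron is an N-terminal FLAG epitope fused directly to the METTL3 coding sequence, which was subcloned from an earlier plasmid between SpeI and XbaI sites. METTL3 is the catalytic subunit of the METTL3-METTL14 N6-adenosine RNA methyltransferase complex. An EMCV IRES then allows cap-independent translation of ZsGreen1, so green fluorescence marks transduced cells without being fused to METTL3. A WPRE downstream enhances transcript stability and expression. The construct suits METTL3 overexpression or rescue experiments with FLAG-based detection and sorting of transduced cells. The associated publication studied m6A control of cytokine mRNA stability in mast cells.
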