Features (pLannotate 1.2.2; 25 found; start..end, strand, type, name):
    377..634     +  LTR            5' LTR (truncated): truncated 5' long terminal repeat (LTR) from HIV-1
    681..806     +  misc_feature   HIV-1 Ψ: packaging signal of human immunodeficiency virus type 1
    790..1128    +  CDS            HIV-1 gag (fragment): gag protein from human immunodeficiency virus 1; gag
   1303..1536    +  misc_feature   RRE: The Rev response element (RRE) of HIV-1 allows for Rev-dependent mRNA export from the nucleus to the cytoplasm.
   1913..2013    +  CDS            Rev (fragment): human immunodeficiency virus 1 (HIV-1) Rev protein; rev; enhances nuclear export of unspliced and incompletely spliced viral mRNAs
   2028..2143    +  misc_feature   cPPT/CTS: central polypurine tract and central termination sequence of HIV-1 (lacking the first T)
   2356..2567    +  promoter       EF-1α core promoter: core promoter for human elongation factor EF-1α
   2568..2681    +  intron         EF-1α intron A (fragment): intron upstream of the start codon of human EF-1α
   3307..3510    +  intron         EF-1α intron A: truncated intron upstream of the start codon of human EF-1α
   3556..3579    +  CDS            FLAG: FLAG® epitope tag, followed by an enterokinase cleavage site
   3580..5316    +  CDS            METTL3 (sequence partly withheld): MTA70_HUMAN - Also known as MTA70. Experimental evidence at protein level: Swiss-Prot protein existence level 1. The METTL3-METTL14 heterodimer forms a N6-methyltransferase complex that methylates adenosine residues at the N(6) position of some RNAs and regulates various processes such as the circadian clock, differentiation of embryonic and hematopoietic stem cells, cortical neurogenesis, response to DNA damage, differentiation of T-cells and primary miRNA processing (PubMed:22575960, PubMed:24284625, PubMed:25719671, PubMed:25799998, PubMed:26321680, PubMed:26593424, PubMed:27627798, PubMed:
   5342..5921    +  misc_feature   IRES2: internal ribosome entry site (IRES) of the encephalomyocarditis virus (EMCV)
   5916..6611    +  CDS            ZsGreen1: Zoanthus green fluorescent protein mammalian codon-optimized
   6625..7213    +  misc_feature   WPRE: woodchuck hepatitis virus posttranscriptional regulatory element
   7230..7748    +  CDS            nef (fragment): NEF_HV1BR - Experimental evidence at protein level: Swiss-Prot protein existence level 1. Extracellular Nef protein targets CD4(+) T-lymphocytes for apoptosis by interacting with CXCR4 surface receptors (PubMed:14990729). From Human immunodeficiency virus type 1 group M subtype B (isolate BRU/LAI) (HIV-1).
   7796..8053    +  LTR            5' LTR (truncated): truncated 5' long terminal repeat (LTR) from HIV-1
   8203..8225    -  protein_bind   lac operator (fragment): The lac repressor binds to the lac operator to inhibit transcription in E. coli. This inhibition can be relieved by adding lactose or isopropyl-β-D-thiogalactopyranoside (IPTG). lac repressor encoded by lacI
   8229..8259    -  promoter       lac promoter: promoter for the E. coli lac operon
   8274..8295    -  protein_bind   CAP binding site: CAP binding activates transcription in the presence of cAMP. E. coli catabolite activator protein
   8308..8400    -  CDS            lacI (fragment): lac repressor; lacI; The lac repressor binds to the lac operator to inhibit transcription in E. coli. This inhibition can be relieved by adding lactose or isopropyl-β-D-thiogalactopyranoside (IPTG).
   8583..9171    -  rep_origin     ori: high-copy-number ColE1/pMB1/pBR322/pUC origin of replication
   9342..10202   -  CDS            AmpR: β-lactamase; bla; confers resistance to ampicillin, carbenicillin, and related antibiotics
  10203..10307   -  promoter       AmpR promoter: bla
  10355..10489   +  polyA_signal   SV40 poly(A) signal: SV40 polyadenylation signal
  10656..329     +  CDS            nef (fragment) (across the origin): NEF_HV1BR - Experimental evidence at protein level: Swiss-Prot protein existence level 1. Extracellular Nef protein targets CD4(+) T-lymphocytes for apoptosis by interacting with CXCR4 surface receptors (PubMed:14990729). From Human immunodeficiency virus type 1 group M subtype B (isolate BRU/LAI) (HIV-1).
>Addgene plasmid #207123 | plVX-EF1a-FLAG-hMETTL3-IRES-ZsGreen | addgene full sequence | sequence record 416547 | Addgene NGS Result
TGGAAGGGCTAATTCACTCCCAAAGAAGACAAGATATCCTTGATCTGTGGATCTACCACACACAAGGCTA
CTTCCCTGATTAGCAGAACTACACACCAGGGCCAGGGGTCAGATATCCACTGACCTTTGGATGGTGCTAC
AAGCTAGTACCAGTTGAGCCAGATAAGGTAGAAGAGGCCAATAAAGGAGAGAACACCAGCTTGTTACACC
CTGTGAGCCTGCATGGGATGGATGACCCGGAGAGAGAAGTGTTAGAGTGGAGGTTTGACAGCCGCCTAGC
ATTTCATCACGTGGCCCGAGAGCTGCATCCGGAGTACTTCAAGAACTGCTGATATCGAGCTTGCTACAAG
GGACTTTCCGCTGGGGACTTTCCAGGGAGGCGTGGCCTGGGCGGGACTGGGGAGTGGCGAGCCCTCAGAT
CCTGCATATAAGCAGCTGCTTTTTGCCTGTACTGGGTCTCTCTGGTTAGACCAGATCTGAGCCTGGGAGC
TCTCTGGCTAACTAGGGAACCCACTGCTTAAGCCTCAATAAAGCTTGCCTTGAGTGCTTCAAGTAGTGTG
TGCCCGTCTGTTGTGTGACTCTGGTAACTAGAGATCCCTCAGACCCTTTTAGTCAGTGTGGAAAATCTCT
AGCAGTGGCGCCCGAACAGGGACTTGAAAGCGAAAGGGAAACCAGAGGAGCTCTCTCGACGCAGGACTCG
GCTTGCTGAAGCGCGCACGGCAAGAGGCGAGGGGCGGCGACTGGTGAGTACGCCAAAAATTTTGACTAGC
GGAGGCTAGAAGGAGAGAGATGGGTGCGAGAGCGTCAGTATTAAGCGGGGGAGAATTAGATCGCGATGGG
AAAAAATTCGGTTAAGGCCAGGGGGAAAGAAAAAATATAAATTAAAACATATAGTATGGGCAAGCAGGGA
GCTAGAACGATTCGCAGTTAATCCTGGCCTGTTAGAAACATCAGAAGGCTGTAGACAAATACTGGGACAG
CTACAACCATCCCTTCAGACAGGATCAGAAGAACTTAGATCATTATATAATACAGTAGCAACCCTCTATT
GTGTGCATCAAAGGATAGAGATAAAAGACACCAAGGAAGCTTTAGACAAGATAGAGGAAGAGCAAAACAA
AAGTAAGACCACCGCACAGCAAGCGGCCGGCCGCTGATCTTCAGACCTGGAGGAGGAGATATGAGGGACA
ATTGGAGAAGTGAATTATATAAATATAAAGTAGTAAAAATTGAACCATTAGGAGTAGCACCCACCAAGGC
AAAGAGAAGAGTGGTGCAGAGAGAAAAAAGAGCAGTGGGAATAGGAGCTTTGTTCCTTGGGTTCTTGGGA
GCAGCAGGAAGCACTATGGGCGCAGCGTCAATGACGCTGACGGTACAGGCCAGACAATTATTGTCTGGTA
TAGTGCAGCAGCAGAACAATTTGCTGAGGGCTATTGAGGCGCAACAGCATCTGTTGCAACTCACAGTCTG
GGGCATCAAGCAGCTCCAGGCAAGAATCCTGGCTGTGGAAAGATACCTAAAGGATCAACAGCTCCTGGGG
ATTTGGGGTTGCTCTGGAAAACTCATTTGCACCACTGCTGTGCCTTGGAATGCTAGTTGGAGTAATAAAT
CTCTGGAACAGATTTGGAATCACACGACCTGGATGGAGTGGGACAGAGAAATTAACAATTACACAAGCTT
AATACACTCCTTAATTGAAGAATCGCAAAACCAGCAAGAAAAGAATGAACAAGAATTATTGGAATTAGAT
AAATGGGCAAGTTTGTGGAATTGGTTTAACATAACAAATTGGCTGTGGTATATAAAATTATTCATAATGA
TAGTAGGAGGCTTGGTAGGTTTAAGAATAGTTTTTGCTGTACTTTCTATAGTGAATAGAGTTAGGCAGGG
ATATTCACCATTATCGTTTCAGACCCACCTCCCAACCCCGAGGGGACCCGACAGGCCCGAAGGAATAGAA
GAAGAAGGTGGAGAGAGAGACAGAGACAGATCCATTCGATTAGTGAACGGATCTCGACGGTATCGCCTTT
AAAAGAAAAGGGGGGATTGGGGGGTACAGTGCAGGGGAAAGAATAGTAGACATAATAGCAACAGACATAC
AAACTAAAGAATTACAAAAACAAATTACAAAAATTCAAAATTTTCGGGTTTATTACAGGGACAGCAGAGA
TCCAGTTTATCGATGAGTAATTCATACAAAAGGACTCGCCCCTGCCTTGGGGAATCCCAGGGACCGTCGT
TAAACTCCCACTAACGTAGAACCCAGAGATCGCTGCGTTCCCGCCCCCTCACCCGCCCGCTCTCGTCATC
ACTGAGGTGGAGAAGAGCATGCGTGAGGCTCCGGTGCCCGTCAGTGGGCAGAGCGCACATCGCCCACAGT
CCCCGAGAAGTTGGGGGGAGGGGTCGGCAATTGAACCGGTGCCTAGAGAAGGTGGCGCGGGGTAAACTGG
GAAAGTGATGTCGTGTACTGGCTCCGCCTTTTTCCCGAGGGTGGGGGAGAACCGTATATAAGTGCAGTAG
TCGCCGTGAACGTTCTTTTTCGCAACGGGTTTGCCGCCAGAACACAGGTAAGTGCCGTGTGTGGTTCCCG
CGGGCCTGGCCTCTTTACGGGTTATGGCCCTTGCGTGCCTTGAATTACTTCCACGCCCCTGGCTGCAGTA
CGTGATTCTTGATCCCGAGCTTCGGGTTGGAAGTGGGTGGGAGAGTTCGAGGCCTTGCGCTTAAGGAGCC
CCTTCGCCTCGTGCTTGAGTTGAGGCCTGGCTTGGGCGCTGGGGCCGCCGCGTGCGAATCTGGTGGCACC
TTCGCGCCTGTCTCGCTGCTTTCGATAAGTCTCTAGCCATTTAAAATTTTTGATGACCTGCTGCGACGCT
TTTTTTCTGGCAAGATAGTCTTGTAAATGCGGGCCAAGATCTGCACACTGGTATTTCGGTTTTTGGGGCC
GCGGGCGGCGACGGGGCCCGTGCGTCCCAGCGCACATGTTCGGCGAGGCGGGGCCTGCGAGCGCGGCCAC
CGAGAATCGGACGGGGGTAGTCTCAAGCTGGCCGGCCTGCTCTGGTGCCTGGCCTCGCGCCGCCGTGTAT
CGCCCCGCCCTGGGCGGCAAGGCTGGCCCGGTCGGCACCAGTTGCGTGAGCGGAAAGATGGCCGCTTCCC
GGCCCTGCTGCAGGGAGCTCAAAATGGAGGACGCGGCGCTCGGGAGAGCGGGCGGGTGAGTCACCCACAC
AAAGGAAAAGGGCCTTTCCGTCCTCAGCCGTCGCTTCATGTGACTCCACGGAGTACCGGGCGCCGTCCAG
GCACCTCGATTAGTTCTCGAGCTTTTGGAGTACGTCGTCTTTAGGTTGGGGGGAGGGGTTTTATGCGATG
GAGTTTCCCCACACTGAGTGGGTGGAGACTGAAGTTAGGCCAGCTTGGCACTTGATGTAATTCTCCTTGG
AATTTGCCCTTTTTGAGTTTGGATCTTGGTTCATTCTCAAGCCTCAGACAGTGGTTCAAAGTTTTTTTCT
TCCATTTCAGGTGTCGTGAGGATCTATTTCCGGTGAATTCCTCGAGACTAGTATGGATTACAAGGATGAC
GATGACAAGTCGGACACGTGGAGCTCTATCCAGGCCCACAAGAAGCAGCTGGACTCTCTGCGGGAGAGGC
TGCAGCGGAGGCGGAAGCAGGACTCGGGGCACTTGGATCTACGGAATCCAGAGGCAGCATTGTCTCCAAC
CTTCCGTAGTGACAGCCCAGTGCCTACTGCACCCACCTCTGGTGGCCCTAAGCCCAGCACAGCTTCAGCA
GTTCCTGAATTAGCTACAGATCCTGAGTTAGAGAAGAAGTTGCTACACCACCTCTCTGATCTGGCCTTAA
CATTGCCCACTGATGCTGTGTCCATCTGTCTTGCCATCTCCACGCCAGATGCTCCTGCCACTCAAGATGG
GGTAGAAAGCCTCCTGCAGAAGTTTGCAGCTCAGGAGTTGATTGAGGTAAAGCGAGGTCTCCTACAAGAT
GATGCACATCCTACTCTTGTAACCTATGCTGACCATTCCAAGCTCTCTGCCATGATGGGTGCTGTGGCAG
AAAAGAAGGGCCCTGGGGAGGTAGCAGGGACTGTCACAGGGCAGAAGCGGCGTGCAGAACAGGACTCGAC
TACAGTAGCTGCCTTTGCCAGTTCGTTAGTCTCTGGTCTGAACTCTTCAGCATCGGAACCAGCAAAGGAG
CCAGCCAAGAAATCAAGGAAACATGCTGCCTCAGATGTTGATCTGGAGATAGAGAGCCTTCTGAACCAAC
AGTCCACTAAGGAACAACAGAGCAAGAAGGTCAGTCAGGAGATCCTAGAGCTATTAAATACTACAACAGC
CAAGGAACAATCCATTGTTGAAAAATTTCGCTCTCGAGGTCGGGCCCAAGTGCAAGAATTCTGTGACTAT
GGAACCAAGGAGGAGTGCATGAAAGCCAGTGATGCTGATCGACCCTGTCGCAAGCTGCACTTCAGACGAA
TTATCAATAAACACACTGATGAGTCTTTAGGTGACTGCTCTTTCCTTAATACATGTTTCCACATGGATAC
CTGCAAGTATGTTCACTATGAAATTGATGCTTGCATGGATTCTGAGGCCCCTGGCAGCAAAGACCACACG
CCAAGCCAGGAGCTT
[681 nt withheld, positions 4636-5316]
TAGTCTAGAGCGGCCGCGGATCCCGCCCCTCTCCCTCCCCCCCCCCTAACGTTACTGGCCGAAGCCGCTT
GGAATAAGGCCGGTGTGCGTTTGTCTATATGTTATTTTCCACCATATTGCCGTCTTTTGGCAATGTGAGG
GCCCGGAAACCTGGCCCTGTCTTCTTGACGAGCATTCCTAGGGGTCTTTCCCCTCTCGCCAAAGGAATGC
AAGGTCTGTTGAATGTCGTGAAGGAAGCAGTTCCTCTGGAAGCTTCTTGAAGACAAACAACGTCTGTAGC
GACCCTTTGCAGGCAGCGGAACCCCCCACCTGGCGACAGGTGCCTCTGCGGCCAAAAGCCACGTGTATAA
GATACACCTGCAAAGGCGGCACAACCCCAGTGCCACGTTGTGAGTTGGATAGTTGTGGAAAGAGTCAAAT
GGCTCACCTCAAGCGTATTCAACAAGGGGCTGAAGGATGCCCAGAAGGTACCCCATTGTATGGGATCTGA
TCTGGGGCCTCGGTGCACATGCTTTACATGTGTTTAGTCGAGGTTAAAAAACGTCTAGGCCCCCCGAACC
ACGGGGACGTGGTTTTCCTTTGAAAAACACGATGATAATATGGCCCAGTCCAAGCACGGCCTGACCAAGG
AGATGACCATGAAGTACCGCATGGAGGGCTGCGTGGACGGCCACAAGTTCGTGATCACCGGCGAGGGCAT
CGGCTACCCCTTCAAGGGCAAGCAGGCCATCAACCTGTGCGTGGTGGAGGGCGGCCCCTTGCCCTTCGCC
GAGGACATCTTGTCCGCCGCCTTCATGTACGGCAACCGCGTGTTCACCGAGTACCCCCAGGACATCGTCG
ACTACTTCAAGAACTCCTGCCCCGCCGGCTACACCTGGGACCGCTCCTTCCTGTTCGAGGACGGCGCCGT
GTGCATCTGCAACGCCGACATCACCGTGAGCGTGGAGGAGAACTGCATGTACCACGAGTCCAAGTTCTAC
GGCGTGAACTTCCCCGCCGACGGCCCCGTGATGAAGAAGATGACCGACAACTGGGAGCCCTCCTGCGAGA
AGATCATCCCCGTGCCCAAGCAGGGCATCTTGAAGGGCGACGTGAGCATGTACCTGCTGCTGAAGGACGG
TGGCCGCTTGCGCTGCCAGTTCGACACCGTGTACAAGGCCAAGTCCGTGCCCCGCAAGATGCCCGACTGG
CACTTCATCCAGCACAAGCTGACCCGCGAGGACCGCAGCGACGCCAAGAACCAGAAGTGGCACCTGACCG
AGCACGCCATCGCCTCCGGCTCCGCCTTGCCCTGAACGCGTCTGGAACAATCAACCTCTGGATTACAAAA
TTTGTGAAAGATTGACTGGTATTCTTAACTATGTTGCTCCTTTTACGCTATGTGGATACGCTGCTTTAAT
GCCTTTGTATCATGCTATTGCTTCCCGTATGGCTTTCATTTTCTCCTCCTTGTATAAATCCTGGTTGCTG
TCTCTTTATGAGGAGTTGTGGCCCGTTGTCAGGCAACGTGGCGTGGTGTGCACTGTGTTTGCTGACGCAA
CCCCCACTGGTTGGGGCATTGCCACCACCTGTCAGCTCCTTTCCGGGACTTTCGCTTTCCCCCTCCCTAT
TGCCACGGCGGAACTCATCGCCGCCTGCCTTGCCCGCTGCTGGACAGGGGCTCGGCTGTTGGGCACTGAC
AATTCCGTGGTGTTGTCGGGGAAGCTGACGTCCTTTCCATGGCTGCTCGCCTGTGTTGCCACCTGGATTC
TGCGCGGGACGTCCTTCTGCTACGTCCCTTCGGCCCTCAATCCAGCGGACCTTCCTTCCCGCGGCCTGCT
GCCGGCTCTGCGGCCTCTTCCGCGTCTTCGCCTTCGCCCTCAGACGAGTCGGATCTCCCTTTGGGCCGCC
TCCCCGCCTGGAATTAATTCTGCAGTCGAGACCTAGAAAAACATGGAGCAATCACAAGTAGCAATACAGC
AGCTACCAATGCTGATTGTGCCTGGCTAGAAGCACAAGAGGAGGAGGAGGTGGGTTTTCCAGTCACACCT
CAGGTACCTTTAAGACCAATGACTTACAAGGCAGCTGTAGATCTTAGCCACTTTTTAAAAGAAAAGAGGG
GACTGGAAGGGCTAATTCACTCCCAACGAAGACAAGATATCCTTGATCTGTGGATCTACCACACACAAGG
CTACTTCCCTGATTAGCAGAACTACACACCAGGGCCAGGGGTCAGATATCCACTGACCTTTGGATGGTGC
TACAAGCTAGTACCAGTTGAGCCAGATAAGGTAGAAGAGGCCAATAAAGGAGAGAACACCAGCTTGTTAC
ACCCTGTGAGCCTGCATGGGATGGATGACCCGGAGAGAGAAGTGTTAGAGTGGAGGTTTGACAGCCGCCT
AGCATTTCATCACGTGGCCCGAGAGCTGCATCCGGAGTACTTCAAGAACTGCTGATATCGAGCTTGCTAC
AAGGGACTTTCCGCTGGGGACTTTCCAGGGAGGCGTGGCCTGGGCGGGACTGGGGAGTGGCGAGCCCTCA
GATCCTGCATATAAGCAGCTGCTTTTTGCCTGTACTGGGTCTCTCTGGTTAGACCAGATCTGAGCCTGGG
AGCTCTCTGGCTAACTAGGGAACCCACTGCTTAAGCCTCAATAAAGCTTGCCTTGAGTGCTTCAAGTAGT
GTGTGCCCGTCTGTTGTGTGACTCTGGTAACTAGAGATCCCTCAGACCCTTTTAGTCAGTGTGGAAAATC
TCTAGCAGTAGTAGTTCATGTCATCTTATTATTCAGTATTTATAACTTGCAAAGAAATGAATATCAGAGA
GTGAGAGGCCTTGACATTGCTAGCGTTTACCGTCGACCTCTAGCTAGAGCTTGGCGTAATCATGGTCATA
GCTGTTTCCTGTGTGAAATTGTTATCCGCTCACAATTCCACACAACATACGAGCCGGAAGCATAAAGTGT
AAAGCCTGGGGTGCCTAATGAGTGAGCTAACTCACATTAATTGCGTTGCGCTCACTGCCCGCTTTCCAGT
CGGGAAACCTGTCGTGCCAGCTGCATTAATGAATCGGCCAACGCGCGGGGAGAGGCGGTTTGCGTATTGG
GCGCTCTTCCGCTTCCTCGCTCACTGACTCGCTGCGCTCGGTCGTTCGGCTGCGGCGAGCGGTATCAGCT
CACTCAAAGGCGGTAATACGGTTATCCACAGAATCAGGGGATAACGCAGGAAAGAACATGTGAGCAAAAG
GCCAGCAAAAGGCCAGGAACCGTAAAAAGGCCGCGTTGCTGGCGTTTTTCCATAGGCTCCGCCCCCCTGA
CGAGCATCACAAAAATCGACGCTCAAGTCAGAGGTGGCGAAACCCGACAGGACTATAAAGATACCAGGCG
TTTCCCCCTGGAAGCTCCCTCGTGCGCTCTCCTGTTCCGACCCTGCCGCTTACCGGATACCTGTCCGCCT
TTCTCCCTTCGGGAAGCGTGGCGCTTTCTCATAGCTCACGCTGTAGGTATCTCAGTTCGGTGTAGGTCGT
TCGCTCCAAGCTGGGCTGTGTGCACGAACCCCCCGTTCAGCCCGACCGCTGCGCCTTATCCGGTAACTAT
CGTCTTGAGTCCAACCCGGTAAGACACGACTTATCGCCACTGGCAGCAGCCACTGGTAACAGGATTAGCA
GAGCGAGGTATGTAGGCGGTGCTACAGAGTTCTTGAAGTGGTGGCCTAACTACGGCTACACTAGAAGAAC
AGTATTTGGTATCTGCGCTCTGCTGAAGCCAGTTACCTTCGGAAAAAGAGTTGGTAGCTCTTGATCCGGC
AAACAAACCACCGCTGGTAGCGGTGGTTTTTTTGTTTGCAAGCAGCAGATTACGCGCAGAAAAAAAGGAT
CTCAAGAAGATCCTTTGATCTTTTCTACGGGGTCTGACGCTCAGTGGAACGAAAACTCACGTTAAGGGAT
TTTGGTCATGAGATTATCAAAAAGGATCTTCACCTAGATCCTTTTAAATTAAAAATGAAGTTTTAAATCA
ATCTAAAGTATATATGAGTAAACTTGGTCTGACAGTTACCAATGCTTAATCAGTGAGGCACCTATCTCAG
CGATCTGTCTATTTCGTTCATCCATAGTTGCCTGACTCCCCGTCGTGTAGATAACTACGATACGGGAGGG
CTTACCATCTGGCCCCAGTGCTGCAATGATACCGCGAGACCCACGCTCACCGGCTCCAGATTTATCAGCA
ATAAACCAGCCAGCCGGAAGGGCCGAGCGCAGAAGTGGTCCTGCAACTTTATCCGCCTCCATCCAGTCTA
TTAATTGTTGCCGGGAAGCTAGAGTAAGTAGTTCGCCAGTTAATAGTTTGCGCAACGTTGTTGCCATTGC
TACAGGCATCGTGGTGTCACGCTCGTCGTTTGGTATGGCTTCATTCAGCTCCGGTTCCCAACGATCAAGG
CGAGTTACATGATCCCCCATGTTGTGCAAAAAAGCGGTTAGCTCCTTCGGTCCTCCGATCGTTGTCAGAA
GTAAGTTGGCCGCAGTGTTATCACTCATGGTTATGGCAGCACTGCATAATTCTCTTACTGTCATGCCATC
CGTAAGATGCTTTTCTGTGACTGGTGAGTACTCAACCAAGTCATTCTGAGAATAGTGTATGCGGCGACCG
AGTTGCTCTTGCCCGGCGTCAATACGGGATAATACCGCGCCACATAGCAGAACTTTAAAAGTGCTCATCA
TTGGAAAACGTTCTTCGGGGCGAAAACTCTCAAGGATCTTACCGCTGTTGAGATCCAGTTCGATGTAACC
CACTCGTGCACCCAACTGATCTTCAGCATCTTTTACTTTCACCAGCGTTTCTGGGTGAGCAAAAACAGGA
AGGCAAAATGCCGCAAAAAAGGGAATAAGGGCGACACGGAAATGTTGAATACTCATACTCTTCCTTTTTC
AATATTATTGAAGCATTTATCAGGGTTATTGTCTCATGAGCGGATACATATTTGAATGTATTTAGAAAAA
TAAACAAATAGGGGTTCCGCGCACATTTCCCCGAAAAGTGCCACCTGACGTCGACGGATCGGGAGATCAA
CTTGTTTATTGCAGCTTATAATGGTTACAAATAAAGCAATAGCATCACAAATTTCACAAATAAAGCATTT
TTTTCACTGCATTCTAGTTGTGGTTTGTCCAAACTCATCAATGTATCTTATCATGTCTGGATCAACTGGA
TAACTCAAGCTAACCAAAATCATCCCAAACTTCCCACCCCATACCCTATTACCACTGCCAATTACCTGTG
GTTTCATTTACTCTAAACCTGTGATTCCTCTGAATTATTTTCATTTTAAAGAAATTGTATTTGTTAAATA
TGTACTACAAACTTAGTAGT
